>Addgene plasmid #191110 | pLei-sfGFP-D134* | addgene full sequence | sequence record 373762 | Addgene NGS Result
GAACTCCGGATGAGCATTCATCAGGCGGGCAAGAATGTGAATAAAGGCCGGATAAAACTTGTGCTTATTT
TTCTTTACGGTCTTTAAAAAGGCCGTAATATCCAGCTGAACGGTCTGGTTATAGGTACATTGAGCAACTG
ACTGAAATGCCTCAAAATGTTCTTTACGATGCCATTGGGATATATCAACGGTGGTATATCCAGTGATTTT
TTTCTCCATTTTAGCTTCCTTAGCTCCTGAAAATCTCGATAACTCAAAAAATACGCCCGGTAGTGATCTT
ATTTCATTATGGTGAAAGTTGGAACCTCTTACGTGCCGATCAACGTCTCATTTTCGCCAAAAGTTGGCCC
AGGGCTTCCCGGTATCAACAGGGACACCAGGATTTATTTATTCTGCGAAGTGATCTTCCGTCACAGGTAT
TTATTCGGCGCAAAGTGCGTCGGGTGATGCTGCCAACTTACTGATTTAGTGTATGATGGTGTTTTTGAGG
TGCTCCAGTGGCTTCTGTTTCTATCAGCTGTCCCTCCTGTTCAGCTACTGACGGGGTGGTGCGTAACGGC
AAAAGCACCGCCGGACATCAGCGCTAGCGGAGTGTATACTGGCTTACTATGTTGGCACTGATGAGGGTGT
CAGTGAAGTGCTTCATGTGGCAGGAGAAAAAAGGCTGCACCGGTGCGTCAGCAGAATATGTGATACAGGA
TATATTCCGCTTCCTCGCTCACTGACTCGCTACGCTCGGTCGTTCGACTGCGGCGAGCGGAAATGGCTTA
CGAACGGGGCGGAGATTTCCTGGAAGATGCCAGGAAGATACTTAACAGGGAAGTGAGAGGGCCGCGGCAA
AGCCGTTTTTCCATAGGCTCCGCCCCCCTGACAAGCATCACGAAATCTGACGCTCAAATCAGTGGTGGCG
AAACCCGACAGGACTATAAAGATACCAGGCGTTTCCCCCTGGCGGCTCCCTCGTGCGCTCTCCTGTTCCT
GCCTTTCGGTTTACCGGTGTCATTCCGCTGTTATGGCCGCGTTTGTCTCATTCCACGCCTGACACTCAGT
TCCGGGTAGGCAGTTCGCTCCAAGCTGGACTGTATGCACGAACCCCCCGTTCAGTCCGACCGCTGCGCCT
TATCCGGTAACTATCGTCTTGAGTCCAACCCGGAAAGACATGCAAAAGCACCACTGGCAGCAGCCACTGG
TAATTGATTTAGAGGAGTTAGTCTTGAAGTCATGCGCCGGTTAAGGCTAAACTGAAAGGACAAGTTTTGG
TGACTGCGCTCCTCCAAGCCAGTTACCTCGGTTCAAAGAGTTGGTAGCTCAGAGAACCTTCGAAAAACCG
CCCTGCAAGGCGGTTTTTTCGTTTTCAGAGCAAGAGATTACGCGCAGACCAAAACGATCTCAAGAAGATC
ATCTTATTAATCAGATAAAATATTTCTAGATTTCAGTGCAATTTATCTCTTCAAATGTAGCACCTGAAGT
CAGCCCCATACGATATAAGTTGTAATTCTCATGTTTGACAGCATTATCATCGATCTCGAGAAATCATAAA
AAATTTATTTGCTTTGTGAGCGGATAACAATTATAATAGATTCAATTGTGAGCGGATAACAATTTCACAC
AGAATTCATTAAAGAGGAGAAATTACATATGGTTAGCAAAGGAGAAGAACTTTTCACTGGAGTTGTCCCA
ATTCTTGTTGAATTAGATGGTGATGTTAATGGGCACAAATTTTCTGTCCGTGGAGAGGGTGAAGGTGATG
CTACAAACGGAAAACTCACCCTTAAATTTATTTGCACTACTGGAAAACTACCTGTTCCGTGGCCAACACT
TGTCACTACTCTGACCTATGGTGTTCAATGCTTTTCCCGTTATCCGGATCACATGAAACGGCATGACTTT
TTCAAGAGTGCCATGCCCGAAGGTTATGTACAGGAACGCACTATATCTTTCAAAGATGACGGGACCTACA
AGACGCGTGCTGAAGTCAAGTTTGAAGGTGATACCCTTGTTAATCGTATCGAGTTAAAGGGTATTGATTT
TAAAGAATAGGGAAACATTCTTGGACACAAACTCGAGTACAACTTTAACTCACACAATGTATACATCACG
GCAGACAAACAAAAGAATGGAATCAAAGCTAACTTCAAAATTCGCCACAACGTTGAAGATGGTTCCGTTC
AACTAGCAGACCATTATCAACAAAATACTCCAATTGGCGATGGCCCTGTCCTTTTACCAGACAACCATTA
CCTGTCGACACAATCTGCCCTTTCGAAAGATCCCAACGAAAAGCGTGACCACATGGTCCTTCTTGAGTTT
GTAACTGCTGCTGGGATTACACATGGCATGGATGAACTCTACAAAGAGCTCCATCACCATCACCATCACT
AAGCTTAATTAGCTGAGCTTGGACTCCTGTTGATAGATCCAGTAATGACCTCAGAACTCCATCTGGATTT
GTTCAGAACGCTCGGTTGCCGCCGGGCGTTTTTTATTGGTGAGAATCCAAGCTAGCTTGGCGAGATTTTC
AGGAGCTAAGGAAGCTAAAATGGAGAAAAAAATCACTGGATATACCACCGTTGATATATCCCAATGGCAT
CGTAAAGAACATTTTGAGGCATTTCAGTCAGTTGCTCAATGTACCTATAACCAGACCGTTCAGCTGGATA
TTACGGCCTTTTTAAAGACCGTAAAGAAAAATAAGCACAAGTTTTATCCGGCCTTTATTCACATTCTTGC
CCGCCTGATGAATGCTCATCCGGAATTTCGTATGGCAATGAAAGACGGTGAGCTGGTGATATGGGATAGT
GTTCACCCTTGTTACACCGTTTTCCATGAGCAAACTGAAACGTTTTCATCGCTCTGGAGTGAATACCACG
ACGATTTCCGGCAGTTTCTACACATATATTCGCAAGATGTGGCGTGTTACGGTGAAAACCTGGCCTATTT
CCCTAAAGGGTTTATTGAGAATATGTTTTTCGTCTCAGCCAATCCCTGGGTGAGTTTCACCAGTTTTGAT
TTAAACGTGGCCAATATGGACAACTTCTTCGCCCCCGTTTTCACCATGGGCAAATATTATACGCAAGGCG
ACAAGGTGCTGATGCCGCTGGCGATTCAGGTTCATCATGCCGTTTGTGATGGCTTCCATGTCGGCAGAAT
GCTTAATGAATTACAACAGTACTGCGATGAGTGGCAGGGCGGGGCGTAATTTTTTTAAGGCAGTTATTGG
TGCCCTTAAACGCCTGGGGTAATGACTCTCTAGCTTGAGGCATCAAATAAAACGAAAGGCTCAGTCGAAA
GACTGGGCCTTTCGTTTTATCTGTTGTTTGTCGGTGAACGCTCTCCTGAGTAGGACAAATCCGCCCTCTA
GATGCGCACCCGTTCTCGGAGCACTGTCCGACCGCTTTGGCCGCCGCCCAGTCCTGCTCGCTTCGCTACT
TGGAGCCACTATCGACTACGCGATCATGGCGACCACACCCGTCCTGTGGATCCTTGACACCATCGAATGG
CGCAAAACCTTTCGCGGTATGGCATGATAGCGCCCGGAAGAGAGTCAATTCAGGGTGGTGAATGTGAAAC
CAGTAACGTTATACGATGTCGCAGAGTATGCCGGTGTCTCTTATCAGACCGTTTCCCGCGTGGTGAACCA
GGCCAGCCACGTCTCTGCGAAAACGCGGGAAAAAGTGGAAGCGGCGATGGCGGAGCTGAATTACATTCCC
AACCGCGTGGCACAACAACTGGCGGGCAAACAGTCGTTGCTGATTGGCGTTGCCACCTCCAGTCTGGCCC
TGCACGCGCCGTCGCAAATTGTCGCGGCGATTAAATCTTGCGCCGATCAACTGGGTGCCAGCGTGGTGGT
GTCGATGGTAGAACGAAGCGGCGTCGAAGCCTGTAAAGCGGCGGTGCACAATCTTCTCGCGCAACGCGTC
AGTGGGCTGATCATTAACTATCCGCTGGATGACCAGGATGCCATTGCTGTGGAAGCTGCCTGCACTAATG
TTCCGGCGTTATTTCTTGATGTCTCTGACCAGGCACCCATCAACAGTATTATTTTCTCCCATGAAGACGG
TACGCGACTGGGCGTGGAGCATCTGGTCGCATTGGGTCACCAGCAAATCGCGCTGTTAGCGGGCCCATTA
AGTTCTGTCTCGGCGCGTCTGCGTCTGGCTGGCTGGCATAAATATCTCACTCGCAATCAAATTCAGCCGA
TAGCGGAACGGGAAGGCGACTGGAGTGCCATGTCCGGTTTTCAACAAACCATGCAAATGCTGAATGAGGG
CATCGTTCCCACTGCGATGCTGGTTGCCAACGATCAGATGGCGCTGGGCGCAATGCGCGCCATTACCGAG
TCCGGGCTGCGCGTTGGTGCGGATATCTCGGTAGTGGGATACGACGATACCGAAGACAGCTCATGTTATA
TCCCGCCGTTAACCACCATCAAACAGGATTTTCGCCTGCTGGGGCAAACCAGCGTGGACCGCTTGCTGCA
ACTCTCTCAGGGCCAGGCGGTGAAGGGCAATCAGCTGTTGCCCGTCTCACTGGTGAAAAGAAAAACCACC
CTGGCGCCCAATACGCAAACCGCCTCTCCCCGCGCGTTGGCCGATTCATTAATGCAGCTGGCACGACAGG
TTTCCCGACTGGAAAGCGGGCAGTGAGCGCAACGCAATTAATGTAAGTTAGCGCGAATTGTCGGCATGCA
CCATTCCTTGCGGCGGCGGTGCTCAACGGCCTCAACCTACTACTGGGCTGCTTCCTAATGCAGGAGTCGC
ATAAGGGAGAGCGTCTGGCGAAAGGGGGATGTGCTGCAAGGCGATTAAGTTGGGTAACGCCAGGGTTTTC
CCAGTCACGACGTTGTAAAACGACGGCCAGTGCCAAGCTTAAAAAAAATCCTTAGCTTTCGCTAAGGATC
TGCAGTGGCGGAAACCCCGGGAATCTAACCCGGCTGAACGGATTTAGAGTCCATTCGATCTACATGATCA
GGTTTCCGAGCTCAGCGTTACAAGTATTACACAAAGTTTTTTATGTTGAGAATATTTTTTTGATGGGGCG
CCACTTATTTTTGATCGTTCGCTCAAAGAAGCGGCGCCAGGGTTGTTTTTCTTTTCACCAGACTAGTGAG
ACGGGCAACAGAACGCCATGAGCGGCCTCATTTCTTATTCTGAGTTACAACAGTCCGCACCGCTGCCGGT
AGCTCCTTCCGGTGGGCGCGGGGCATGACTATCGTCGCCGCACTTATGACTGTCTTCTTTATCATGCAAC
TCGTAGGACAGGTGCCGGCAGCGCCCAACAGTCCCCCGGCCACGGGGCCTGCCACCATACCCACGCCGAA
ACAAGCGCCCTGCACCATTATGTTCCGGATCTGCATCGCAGGATGCTGCTGGCTACCCTGTGGAACACCT
ACATCTGTATTAACGAAGCGCTAACCGTTTTTATCATGCTCTGGGAGGCAGAATAAATGATCATATCGTC
AATTATTACCTCCACGGGGAGAGCCTGAGCAAACTGGCCTCAGGCATTTGAGAAGCACACGGTCACACTG
CTTCCGGTAGTCAATAAACCGGTAAACCAGCAATAGACATAAGCGGCTATTTAACGACCCTGCCCTGAAC
CGACGACCGGGTCGAATTTGCTTTCGAATTTCTGCCATTCATCCGCTTATTATCACTTATTCAGGCGTAG
CAACCAGGCGTTTAAGGGCACCAATAACTGCCTTAAAAAAATTACGCCCCGCCCTGCCACTCATCGCAGT
ACTGTTGTAATTCATTAAGCATTCTGCCGACATGGAAGCCATCACAAACGGCATGATGAACCTGAATCGC
CAGCGGCATCAGCACCTTGTCGCCTTGCGTATAATATTTGCCCATGGTGAAAACGGTGGCGAAGAAGTTG
TCCATATTGGCCACGTTTAAATCAAAACTGGTGAAACTCACCCAGGGATTGGCTGAGACGAAAAACATAT
TCTCAATAAACCCTTTAGGGAAATAGGCCAGGTTTTCACCGTAACACGCCACATCTTGCGAATATATGTG
TAGAAACTGCCGGAAATCGTCGTGGTATTCACTCCAGAGCGATGAAAACGTTTCAGTTTGCTCATGTAAA
ACGGTGTAACAAGGGTGAACACTATCCCATATCACCAGCTCACCGTCTTTCATTGCCATACG
Features (pLannotate 1.2.2; 23 found; start..end, strand, type, name):
    220..322     -  promoter       cat promoter: promoter of the E. coli cat gene encoding chloramphenicol acetyltransferase
    443..586     +  mobile_element IS1 (fragment): prokaryotic transposable element IS1
    705..760     -  rep_origin     RSF ori (fragment): Plasmids containing the RSF 1030 origin of replication can be propagated in E. coli cells that contain additional plasmids with compatible origins.
    848..1393    -  rep_origin     p15A ori: Plasmids containing the medium-copy-number p15A origin of replication can be propagated in E. coli cells that contain a second plasmid with the ColE1 origin.
   1534..1578    +  promoter       T5 promoter: bacteriophage T5 promoter for E. coli RNA polymerase, with embedded lac operator
   1586..1602    +  protein_bind   lac operator: The lac repressor binds to the lac operator to inhibit transcription in E. coli. This inhibition can be relieved by adding lactose or isopropyl-β-D-thiogalactopyranoside (IPTG). lac repressor encoded by lacI
   1639..2355    +  CDS            moxGFP: moxGFP is a basic (constitutively fluorescent) green fluorescent protein published in 2015, derived from Aequorea victoria. It is reported to be a rapidly-maturing monomer.
   2362..2379    +  CDS            7xHis (fragment): 6xHis affinity tag
   2402..2496    +  terminator     lambda t0 terminator: transcription terminator from phage lambda
   2511..2539    +  promoter       cat promoter (fragment): promoter of the E. coli cat gene encoding chloramphenicol acetyltransferase
   2540..3196    +  CDS            cat: CAT_ECOLX - Experimental evidence at protein level: Swiss-Prot protein existence level 1. This enzyme is an effector of chloramphenicol resistance in bacteria. From Escherichia coli. This protein is used as a marker in many commonly used cloning vectors, such as pACYC184.
   3264..3350    +  terminator     rrnB T1 terminator: Escherichia coli rrnB; transcription terminator T1 from the E. coli rrnB gene
   3362..3484    +  CDS            TcR (fragment): tetracycline efflux protein; tet; confers resistance to tetracycline
   3486..3563    +  promoter       lacI promoter: lacI
   3564..4646    +  CDS            lacI: lac repressor; lacI; The lac repressor binds to the lac operator to inhibit transcription in E. coli. This inhibition can be relieved by adding lactose or isopropyl-β-D-thiogalactopyranoside (IPTG).
   4684..4775    +  CDS            TcR (fragment): tetracycline efflux protein; tet; confers resistance to tetracycline
   4775..4862    -  CDS            lacZα (fragment): LacZα fragment of β-galactosidase; lacZ fragment
   4870..4899    -  terminator     bacterial terminator (fragment): putative bacterial transcription terminator
   4908..4976    -  ncRNA          tRNA: Accession: RF00005 - tRNA
   5181..5274    +  CDS            TcR (fragment): tetracycline efflux protein; tet; confers resistance to tetracycline
   5271..5328    -  CDS            TcR (fragment): tetracycline efflux protein; tet; confers resistance to tetracycline
   5315..5413    +  CDS            YPB2_ECOLX (fragment): Protein predicted: Swiss-Prot protein existence level 4. From Escherichia coli.
   5712..219     -  CDS            CmR (across the origin): chloramphenicol acetyltransferase; cat; confers resistance to chloramphenicol
