[The description below was written by a language model from this plasmid's Addgene catalogue record and pLannotate feature annotations shown in this document.]
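Description:
pLei-sfGFP-D134* is a bacterial expression plasmid of about 6.2 kb, built on the pLei backbone and used as a fluorescent reporter of amber stop codon suppression in E. coli. It replicates from the medium-copy p15A origin, which is compatible with ColE1-type plasmids and so allows a second plasmid to be maintained in the same cell. Selection is with chloramphenicol. The feature table shows two chloramphenicol acetyltransferase reading frames. One sits behind a full cat promoter and spans the sequence origin. The other lies directly downstream of the reporter cassette, behind a partial cat promoter. Short fragments of tetracycline resistance, IS1, lacZα and an RSF origin appear to be remnants of pACYC-type ancestry rather than functional elements.

The payload is a synthetic superfolder GFP gene in which the codon for Asp134 has been replaced by TAG, followed by a C-terminal His tag. The automated annotation labels this reading frame moxGFP, a close relative, but the catalogue entry identifies it as sfGFP. Expression is driven by a phage T5 promoter with lac operators and terminated by the lambda t0 terminator. A lacI gene with its own promoter is carried on the plasmid, making expression IPTG-inducible. A tRNA gene with an adjacent terminator is also annotated on the opposite strand, though the record does not state its identity or promoter.

Because translation stops at position 134 unless the TAG codon is decoded, full-length fluorescent protein appears only when a suppressor tRNA and a cognate aminoacyl-tRNA synthetase incorporate an amino acid there. Fluorescence therefore reports the efficiency of noncanonical amino acid incorporation, and the His tag allows selective purification of full-length product. This fits the associated work on genetic code expansion.
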