Addgene plasmid #191110: pLei-sfGFP-D134*
Purpose: An E. coli sfGFP reporter with one TAG at position 134
Depositing lab: Han Xiao. Depositing organization: Rice University. Publication: Expanding the eukaryotic genetic code with a biosynthesized 21st amino acid. Wu KL, Moore JA, Miller MD, Chen Y, Lee C, Xu W, Peng Z, Duan Q, Phillips GN Jr, Uribe RA, Xiao H. Protein Sci. 2022 Oct;31(10):e4443. doi: 10.1002/pro.4443. PubMed 36173166.
Backbone
  Vector backbone: pLei
  Vector type: Bacterial Expression
Growth in bacteria
  Bacterial resistance: Chloramphenicol, 25 μg/mL
  Growth temperature: 37°C
  Growth strain: DH5alpha
  Copy number: Unknown
Gene/Insert
  Gene/Insert name: superfolder green fluorescence protein (alt name: sfGFP)
  Species: Synthetic
  Insert size (bp): 744
  Mutation: changing D134 to TAG
  Tag / fusion protein: His tag (C terminal on insert)
Resource information
  A portion of this plasmid was derived from a plasmid made by: Synthetic
Terms and licenses: Academic/Nonprofit Terms; Industry Terms: Not Available to Industry
How to cite: pLei-sfGFP-D134* was a gift from Han Xiao (Addgene plasmid # 191110 ; http://n2t.net/addgene:191110 ; RRID:Addgene_191110)
